>Addgene plasmid #77597 | LTK gRNA (BRDN0001145095) | addgene full sequence | sequence record 188072 | Addgene Assembled Sequence
CCCGGGTGCAAAGATGGATAAAGTTTTAAACAGAGAGGAATCTTTGCAGCTAATGGACCTTCTAGGTCTT
GAAAGGAGTGGGAATTGGCTCCGGTGCCCGTCAGTGGGCAGAGCGCACATCGCCCACAGTCCCCGAGAAG
TTGGGGGGAGGGGTCGGCAATTGATCCGGTGCCTAGAGAAGGTGGCGCGGGGTAAACTGGGAAAGTGATG
TCGTGTACTGGCTCCGCCTTTTTCCCGAGGGTGGGGGAGAACCGTATATAAGTGCAGTAGTCGCCGTGAA
CGTTCTTTTTCGCAACGGGTTTGCCGCCAGAACACAGGTAAGTGCCGTGTGTGGTTCCCGCGGGCCTGGC
CTCTTTACGGGTTATGGCCCTTGCGTGCCTTGAATTACTTCCACCTGGCTGCAGTACGTGATTCTTGATC
CCGAGCTTCGGGTTGGAAGTGGGTGGGAGAGTTCGAGGCCTTGCGCTTAAGGAGCCCCTTCGCCTCGTGC
TTGAGTTGAGGCCTGGCCTGGGCGCTGGGGCCGCCGCGTGCGAATCTGGTGGCACCTTCGCGCCTGTCTC
GCTGCTTTCGATAAGTCTCTAGCCATTTAAAATTTTTGATGACCTGCTGCGACGCTTTTTTTCTGGCAAG
ATAGTCTTGTAAATGCGGGCCAAGATCTGCACACTGGTATTTCGGTTTTTGGGGCCGCGGGCGGCGACGG
GGCCCGTGCGTCCCAGCGCACATGTTCGGCGAGGCGGGGCCTGCGAGCGCGGCCACCGAGAATCGGACGG
GGGTAGTCTCAAGCTGGCCGGCCTGCTCTGGTGCCTGGCCTCGCGCCGCCGTGTATCGCCCCGCCCTGGG
CGGCAAGGCTGGCCCGGTCGGCACCAGTTGCGTGAGCGGAAAGATGGCCGCTTCCCGGCCCTGCTGCAGG
GAGCTCAAAATGGAGGACGCGGCGCTCGGGAGAGCGGGCGGGTGAGTCACCCACACAAAGGAAAAGGGCC
TTTCCGTCCTCAGCCGTCGCTTCATGTGACTCCACGGAGTACCGGGCGCCGTCCAGGCACCTCGATTAGT
TCTCGAGCTTTTGGAGTACGTCGTCTTTAGGTTGGGGGGAGGGGTTTTATGCGATGGAGTTTCCCCACAC
TGAGTGGGTGGAGACTGAAGTTAGGCCAGCTTGGCACTTGATGTAATTCTCCTTGGAATTTGCCCTTTTT
GAGTTTGGATCTTGGTTCATTCTCAAGCCTCAGACAGTGGTTCAAAGTTTTTTTCTTCCATTTCAGGTGT
CGTGACGTACGGCCACCATGACCGAGTACAAGCCCACGGTGCGCCTCGCCACCCGCGACGACGTCCCCAG
GGCCGTACGCACCCTCGCCGCCGCGTTCGCCGACTACCCCGCCACGCGCCACACCGTCGATCCGGACCGC
CACATCGAGCGGGTCACCGAGCTGCAAGAACTCTTCCTCACGCGCGTCGGGCTCGACATCGGCAAGGTGT
GGGTCGCGGACGACGGCGCCGCCGTGGCGGTCTGGACCACGCCGGAGAGCGTCGAAGCGGGGGCGGTGTT
CGCCGAGATCGGCCCGCGCATGGCCGAGTTGAGCGGTTCCCGGCTGGCCGCGCAGCAACAGATGGAAGGC
CTCCTGGCGCCGCACCGGCCCAAGGAGCCCGCGTGGTTCCTGGCCACCGTCGGAGTCTCGCCCGACCACC
AGGGCAAGGGTCTGGGCAGCGCCGTCGTGCTCCCCGGAGTGGAGGCGGCCGAGCGCGCCGGGGTGCCCGC
CTTCCTGGAGACCTCCGCGCCCCGCAACCTCCCCTTCTACGAGCGGCTCGGCTTCACCGTCACCGCCGAC
GTCGAGGTGCCCGAAGGACCGCGCACCTGGTGCATGACCCGCAAGCCCGGTGCCTGAACGCGTTAAGTCG
ACAATCAACCTCTGGATTACAAAATTTGTGAAAGATTGACTGGTATTCTTAACTATGTTGCTCCTTTTAC
GCTATGTGGATACGCTGCTTTAATGCCTTTGTATCATGCTATTGCTTCCCGTATGGCTTTCATTTTCTCC
TCCTTGTATAAATCCTGGTTGCTGTCTCTTTATGAGGAGTTGTGGCCCGTTGTCAGGCAACGTGGCGTGG
TGTGCACTGTGTTTGCTGACGCAACCCCCACTGGTTGGGGCATTGCCACCACCTGTCAGCTCCTTTCCGG
GACTTTCGCTTTCCCCCTCCCTATTGCCACGGCGGAACTCATCGCCGCCTGCCTTGCCCGCTGCTGGACA
GGGGCTCGGCTGTTGGGCACTGACAATTCCGTGGTGTTGTCGGGGAAATCATCGTCCTTTCCTTGGCTGC
TCGCCTGTGTTGCCACCTGGATTCTGCGCGGGACGTCCTTCTGCTACGTCCCTTCGGCCCTCAATCCAGC
GGACCTTCCTTCCCGCGGCCTGCTGCCGGCTCTGCGGCCTCTTCCGCGTCTTCGCCTTCGCCCTCAGACG
AGTCGGATCTCCCTTTGGGCCGCCTCCCCGCGTCGACTTTAAGACCAATGACTTACAAGGCAGCTGTAGA
TCTTAGCCACTTTTTAAAAGAAAAGGGGGGACTGGAAGGGCTAATTCACTCCCAACGAAGACAAGATCTG
CTTTTTGCTTGTACTGGGTCTCTCTGGTTAGACCAGATCTGAGCCTGGGAGCTCTCTGGCTAACTAGGGA
ACCCACTGCTTAAGCCTCAATAAAGCTTGCCTTGAGTGCTTCAAGTAGTGTGTGCCCGTCTGTTGTGTGA
CTCTGGTAACTAGAGATCCCTCAGACCCTTTTAGTCAGTGTGGAAAATCTCTAGCAGTACGTATAGTAGT
TCATGTCATCTTATTATTCAGTATTTATAACTTGCAAAGAAATGAATATCAGAGAGTGAGAGGAACTTGT
TTATTGCAGCTTATAATGGTTACAAATAAAGCAATAGCATCACAAATTTCACAAATAAAGCATTTTTTTC
ACTGCATTCTAGTTGTGGTTTGTCCAAACTCATCAATGTATCTTATCATGTCTGGCTCTAGCTATCCCGC
CCCTAACTCCGCCCATCCCGCCCCTAACTCCGCCCAGTTCCGCCCATTCTCCGCCCCATGGCTGACTAAT
TTTTTTTATTTATGCAGAGGCCGAGGCCGCCTCGGCCTCTGAGCTATTCCAGAAGTAGTGAGGAGGCTTT
TTTGGAGGCCTAGGGACGTACCCAATTCGCCCTATAGTGAGTCGTATTACGCGCGCTCACTGGCCGTCGT
TTTACAACGTCGTGACTGGGAAAACCCTGGCGTTACCCAACTTAATCGCCTTGCAGCACATCCCCCTTTC
GCCAGCTGGCGTAATAGCGAAGAGGCCCGCACCGATCGCCCTTCCCAACAGTTGCGCAGCCTGAATGGCG
AATGGG
[124 nt withheld, positions 3367-3490]
C
[91 nt withheld, positions 3492-3582]
A
[49 nt withheld, positions 3584-3632]
CCTTTGACGTTGGAGTCCACGTTCTTT
[37 nt withheld, positions 3660-3696]
ACCCTATCTCGGTCTATTCTTTTGATTTATAAGGGATTTTGCCGATTTCGGCCTATTGGTTAAAAAATGA
GCTGATTTAACAAAAATTTAACGCGAATTTTAACAAAATATTAACGCTTACAATTTAGGTGGCACTTTTC
GGGGAAATGTGCGCGGAACCCCTATTTGTTTATTTTTCTAAATACATTCAAATATGTATCCGCTCATGAG
ACAATAACCCTGATAAATGCTTCAATAATATTGAAAAAGGAAGAGTATGAGTATTCAACATTTCCGTGTC
GCCCTTATTCCCTTTTTTGCGGCATTTTGCCTTCCTGTTTTTGCTCACCCAGAAACGCTGGTGAAAGTAA
AAGATGCTGAAGATCAGTTGGGTGCACGAGTGGGTTACATCGAACTGGATCTCAACAGCGGTAAGATCCT
TGAGAGTTTTCGCCCCGAAGAACGTTTTCCAATGATGAGCACTTTTAAAGTTCTGCTATGTGGCGCGGTA
TTATCCCGTATTGACGCCGGGCAAGAGCAACTCGGTCGCCGCATACACTATTCTCAGAATGACTTGGTTG
AGTACTCACCAGTCACAGAAAAGCATCTTACGGATGGCATGACAGTAAGAGAATTATGCAGTGCTGCCAT
AACCATGAGTGATAACACTGCGGCCAACTTACTTCTGACAACGATCGGAGGACCGAAGGAGCTAACCGCT
TTTTTGCACAACATGGGGGATCATGTAACTCGCCTTGATCGTTGGGAACCGGAGCTGAATGAAGCCATAC
CAAACGACGAGCGTGACACCACGATGCCTGTAGCAATGGCAACAACGTTGCGCAAACTATTAACTGGCGA
ACTACTTACTCTAGCTTCCCGGCAACAATTAATAGACTGGATGGAGGCGGATAAAGTTGCAGGACCACTT
CTGCGCTCGGCCCTTCCGGCTGGCTGGTTTATTGCTGATAAATCTGGAGCCGGTGAGCGTGGGTCTCGCG
GTATCATTGCAGCACTGGGGCCAGATGGTAAGCCCTCCCGTATCGTAGTTATCTACACGACGGGGAGTCA
GGCAACTATGGATGAACGAAATAGACAGATCGCTGAGATAGGTGCCTCACTGATTAAGCATTGGTAACTG
TCAGACCAAGTTTACTCATATATACTTTAGATTGATTTAAAACTTCATTTTTAATTTAAAAGGATCTAGG
TGAAGATCCTTTTTGATAATCTCATGACCAAAATCCCTTAACGTGAGTTTTCGTTCCACTGAGCGTCAGA
CCCCGTAGAAAAGATCAAAGGATCTTCTTGAGATCCTTTTTTTCTGCGCGTAATCTGCTGCTTGCAAACA
AAAAAACCACCGCTACCAGCGGTGGTTTGTTTGCCGGATCAAGAGCTACCAACTCTTTTTCCGAAGGTAA
CTGGCTTCAGCAGAGCGCAGATACCAAATACTGTTCTTCTAGTGTAGCCGTAGTTAGGCCACCACTTCAA
GAACTCTGTAGCACCGCCTACATACCTCGCTCTGCTAATCCTGTTACCAGTGGCTGCTGCCAGTGGCGAT
AAGTCGTGTCTTACCGGGTTGGACTCAAGACGATAGTTACCGGATAAGGCGCAGCGGTCGGGCTGAACGG
GGGGTTCGTGCACACAGCCCAGCTTGGAGCGAACGACCTACACCGAACTGAGATACCTACAGCGTGAGCT
ATGAGAAAGCGCCACGCTTCCCGAAGGGAGAAAGGCGGACAGGTATCCGGTAAGCGGCAGGGTCGGAACA
GGAGAGCGCACGAGGGAGCTTCCAGGGGGAAACGCCTGGTATCTTTATAGTCCTGTCGGGTTTCGCCACC
TCTGACTTGAGCGTCGATTTTTGTGATGCTCGTCAGGGGGGCGGAGCCTATGGAAAAACGCCAGCAACGC
GGCCTTTTTACGGTTCCTGGCCTTTTGCTGGCCTTTTGCTCACATGTTCTTTCCTGCGTTATCCCCTGAT
TCTGTGGATAACCGTATTACCGCCTTTGAGTGAGCTGATACCGCTCGCCGCAGCCGAACGACCGAGCGCA
GCGAGTCAGTGAGCGAGGAAGCGGAAGAGCGCCCAATACGCAAACCGCCTCTCCCCGCGCGTTGGCCGAT
TCATTAATGCAGCTGGCACGACAGGTTTCCCGACTGGAAAGCGGGCAGTGAGCGCAACGCAATTAATGTG
AGTTAGCTCACTCATTAGGCACCCCAGGCTTTACACTTTATGCTTCCGGCTCGTATGTTGTGTGGAATTG
TGAGCGGATAACAATTTCACACAGGAAACAGCTATGACCATGATTACGCCAAGCGCGCAATTAACCCTCA
CTAAAGGGAACAAAAGCTGGAGCTGCAAGCTTAATGTAGTCTTATGCAATACTCTTGTAGTCTTGCAACA
TGGTAACGATGAGTTAGCAACATGCCTTACAAGGAGAGAAAAAGCACCGTGCATGCCGATTGGTGGAAGT
AAGGTGGTACGATCGTGCCTTATTAGGAAGGCAACAGACGGGTCTGACATGGATTGGACGAACCACTGAA
TTGCCGCATTGCAGAGATATTGTATTTAAGTGCCTAGCTCGATACATAAACGGGTCTCTCTGGTTAGACC
AGATCTGAGCCTGGGAGCTCTCTGGCTAACTAGGGAACCCACTGCTTAAGCCTCAATAAAGCTTGCCTTG
AGTGCTTCAAGTAGTGTGTGCCCGTCTGTTGTGTGACTCTGGTAACTAGAGATCCCTCAGACCCTTTTAG
TCAGTGTGGAAAATCTCTAGCAGTGGCGCCCGAACAGGGACTTGAAAGCGAAAGGGAAACCAGAGGAGCT
CTCTCGACGCAGGACTCGGCTTGCTGAAGCGCGCACGGCAAGAGGCGAGGGGCGGCGACTGGTGAGTACG
CCAAAAATTTTGACTAGCGGAGGCTAGAAGGAGAGAGATGGGTGCGAGAGCGTCAGTATTAAGCGGGGGA
GAATTAGATCGCGATGGGAAAAAATTCGGTTAAGGCCAGGGGGAAAGAAAAAATATAAATTAAAACATAT
AGTATGGGCAAGCAGGGAGCTAGAACGATTCGCAGTTAATCCTGGCCTGTTAGAAACATCAGAAGGCTGT
AGACAAATACTGGGACAGCTACAACCATCCCTTCAGACAGGATCAGAAGAACTTAGATCATTATATAATA
CAGTAGCAACCCTCTATTGTGTGCATCAAAGGATAGAGATAAAAGACACCAAGGAAGCTTTAGACAAGAT
AGAGGAAGAGCAAAACAAAAGTAAGACCACCGCACAGCAAGCGGCCGCTGATCTTCAGACCTGGAGGAGG
AGATATGAGGGACAATTGGAGAAGTGAATTATATAAATATAAAGTAGTAAAAATTGAACCATTAGGAGTA
GCACCCACCAAGGCAAAGAGAAGAGTGGTGCAGAGAGAAAAAAGAGCAGTGGGAATAGGAGCTTTGTTCC
TTGGGTTCTTGGGAGCAGCAGGAAGCACTATGGGCGCAGCGTCAATGACGCTGACGGTACAGGCCAGACA
ATTATTGTCTGGTATAGTGCAGCAGCAGAACAATTTGCTGAGGGCTATTGAGGCGCAACAGCATCTGTTG
CAACTCACAGTCTGGGGCATCAAGCAGCTCCAGGCAAGAATCCTGGCTGTGGAAAGATACCTAAAGGATC
AACAGCTCCTGGGGATTTGGGGTTGCTCTGGAAAACTCATTTGCACCACTGCTGTGCCTTGGAATGCTAG
TTGGAGTAATAAATCTCTGGAACAGATTTGGAATCACACGACCTGGATGGAGTGGGACAGAGAAATTAAC
AATTACACAAGCTTAATACACTCCTTAATTGAAGAATCGCAAAACCAGCAAGAAAAGAATGAACAAGAAT
TATTGGAATTAGATAAATGGGCAAGTTTGTGGAATTGGTTTAACATAACAAATTGGCTGTGGTATATAAA
ATTATTCATAATGATAGTAGGAGGCTTGGTAGGTTTAAGAATAGTTTTTGCTGTACTTTCTATAGTGAAT
AGAGTTAGGCAGGGATATTCACCATTATCGTTTCAGACCCACCTCCCAACCCCGAGGGGACCCAGAGAGG
GCCTATTTCCCATGATTCCTTCATATTTGCATATACGATACAAGGCTGTTAGAGAGATAATTAGAATTAA
TTTGACTGTAAACACAAAGATATTAGTACAAAATACGTGACGTAGAAAGTAATAATTTCTTGGGTAGTTT
GCAGTTTTAAAATTATGTTTTAAAATGGACTATCATATGCTTACCGTAACTTGAAAGTATTTCGATTTCT
TGGCTTTATATATCTTGTGGAAAGGACGAAACACCGCTGGCAATAATAGGGATTGGGTTTTAGAGCTAGA
AATAGCAAGTTAAAATAAGGCTAGTCCGTTATCAACTTGAAAAAGTGGCACCGAGTCGGTGCTTTTTTAA
GCTTGGCGTAACTAGATCTTGAGACAAATGGCAGTATTCATCCACAATTTTAAAAGAAAAGGGGGGATTG
GGGGGTACAGTGCAGGGGAAAGAATAGTAGACATAATAGCAACAGACATACAAACTAAAGAATTACAAAA
ACAAATTACAAAAATTCAAAATTTTCGGGTTTATTACAGGGACAGCAGAGATCCACTTTGGCGCCGGCTC
GAGGGGG
Features (pLannotate 1.2.2; 29 found; start..end, strand, type, name):
     14..80      +  CDS            small t antigen (fragment): SV40 (simian virus 40) small t antigen
    106..317     +  promoter       EF-1α core promoter: core promoter for human elongation factor EF-1α
    318..1256    +  intron         EF-1α intron A: intron upstream of the start codon of human EF-1α
   1278..1877    +  CDS            PuroR (fragment): puromycin N-acetyltransferase; pac from Streptomyces; confers resistance to puromycin
   1893..2481    +  misc_feature   WPRE: woodchuck hepatitis virus posttranscriptional regulatory element
   2532..2551    +  misc_feature   cPPT/CTS (fragment): central polypurine tract and central termination sequence of HIV-1
   2553..2786    +  LTR            3' LTR (ΔU3): self-inactivating 3' long terminal repeat (LTR) from HIV-1
   2864..2985    +  polyA_signal   SV40 poly(A) signal: SV40 polyadenylation signal
   3025..3160    +  rep_origin     SV40 ori: SV40 origin of replication
   3181..3199    -  promoter       T7 promoter: promoter for bacteriophage T7 RNA polymerase
   3207..3362    +  CDS            lacZα (fragment): LacZα fragment of β-galactosidase; lacZ fragment
   3367..3795    +  rep_origin     f1 ori (sequence partly withheld): f1 bacteriophage origin of replication; arrow indicates direction of (+) strand synthesis
   3848..3952    +  promoter       AmpR promoter: bla
   3953..4813    +  CDS            AmpR: β-lactamase; bla; confers resistance to ampicillin, carbenicillin, and related antibiotics
   4984..5572    +  rep_origin     ori: high-copy-number ColE1/pMB1/pBR322/pUC origin of replication
   5755..5847    +  CDS            lacI (fragment): lac repressor; lacI; The lac repressor binds to the lac operator to inhibit transcription in E. coli. This inhibition can be relieved by adding lactose or isopropyl-β-D-thiogalactopyranoside (IPTG).
   5860..5881    +  protein_bind   CAP binding site: CAP binding activates transcription in the presence of cAMP. E. coli catabolite activator protein
   5896..5926    +  promoter       lac promoter: promoter for the E. coli lac operon
   5934..5950    +  protein_bind   lac operator: The lac repressor binds to the lac operator to inhibit transcription in E. coli. This inhibition can be relieved by adding lactose or isopropyl-β-D-thiogalactopyranoside (IPTG). lac repressor encoded by lacI
   5995..6013    +  promoter       T3 promoter: promoter for bacteriophage T3 RNA polymerase
   6041..6267    +  promoter       RSV promoter: Rous sarcoma virus enhancer/promoter
   6268..6448    +  LTR            5' LTR (truncated): truncated 5' long terminal repeat (LTR) from HIV-1
   6495..6620    +  misc_feature   HIV-1 Ψ: packaging signal of human immunodeficiency virus type 1
   6604..6967    +  CDS            HIV-1 gag (fragment): gag protein from human immunodeficiency virus 1; gag
   7113..7346    +  misc_feature   RRE: The Rev response element (RRE) of HIV-1 allows for Rev-dependent mRNA export from the nucleus to the cytoplasm.
   7723..7749    +  CDS            Rev (fragment): human immunodeficiency virus 1 (HIV-1) Rev protein; rev; enhances nuclear export of unspliced and incompletely spliced viral mRNAs
   7753..7993    +  promoter       U6 promoter: RNA polymerase III promoter for human U6 snRNA
   8023..8098    +  misc_RNA       gRNA scaffold: guide RNA scaffold for the Streptococcus pyogenes CRISPR/Cas9 system
   8154..8271    +  misc_feature   cPPT/CTS: central polypurine tract and central termination sequence of HIV-1
