[The description below was written by a language model from this plasmid's Addgene catalogue record and pLannotate feature annotations shown in this document.]
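Description:
LTK gRNA (BRDN0001145095) is a third-generation lentiviral single-guide RNA plasmid built on the lentiGuide-Puro backbone, designed to direct Streptococcus pyogenes Cas9 to the human LTK gene (also known as TYK1), a member of the kinome. It is propagated in E. coli as a high-copy plasmid through a ColE1/pUC-type origin with ampicillin resistance (β-lactamase). The backbone also carries an f1 origin, an SV40 origin and remnants of lac and phage-promoter cloning elements.

The lentiviral transfer cassette begins with an RSV promoter fused to a truncated HIV-1 5' LTR, which drives genomic RNA production in packaging cells without Tat. This is followed by the Ψ packaging signal with a partial gag segment and the Rev response element for Rev-dependent nuclear export. A human U6 RNA polymerase III promoter then transcribes the LTK-specific spacer joined to the SpCas9 gRNA scaffold. Downstream lie a cPPT/CTS element, which aids nuclear import of the provirus, and an EF-1α core promoter with its intron A driving puromycin N-acetyltransferase for selection of transduced mammalian cells. A WPRE enhances transcript expression, and the self-inactivating ΔU3 3' LTR disables LTR promoter activity after integration.

The plasmid does not encode Cas9, so it is meant to be used with a separate Cas9 vector or in cells that already express Cas9, typically for knockout of LTK. The guide was designed against two LTK reference transcripts. It corresponds to a guide from a human kinome gRNA library developed alongside optimized sgRNA design rules.
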