Addgene plasmid #77597: LTK gRNA (BRDN0001145095)
Purpose: 3rd generation lentiviral gRNA plasmid targeting human LTK
Depositing lab: John Doench & David Root. Depositing organization: Broad Institute. Publication: Optimized sgRNA design to maximize activity and minimize off-target effects of CRISPR-Cas9. Doench JG, Fusi N, Sullender M, Hegde M, Vaimberg EW, Donovan KF, Smith I, Tothova Z, Wilen C, Orchard R, Virgin HW, Listgarten J, Root DE. Nat Biotechnol. 2016 Jan 18. doi: 10.1038/nbt.3437. PubMed 26780180.
Backbone
  Vector backbone: lentiGuide-Puro
  Backbone manufacturer: Zhang Lab (Addgene plasmid # 52963)
  Vector type: Mammalian Expression, Lentiviral, CRISPR
  Selectable markers: Puromycin
Growth in bacteria
  Bacterial resistance: Ampicillin, 100 μg/mL
  Growth temperature: 37°C
  Growth strain: DH5alpha
  Copy number: High Copy
Gene/Insert
  Gene/Insert name: LTK (alt names: LTK; NM_002344.5)
  gRNA/shRNA sequence: CTGGCAATAATAGGGATTGG
  Species: H. sapiens (human)
  Entrez Gene: LTK (a.k.a. TYK1)
  Promoter: hU6
  Cloning method: Unknown
  Sequencing primers: 5′ U6-F; 3′ pS2-R
Terms and licenses: Academic/Nonprofit Terms; Industry Terms: Not Available to Industry
Depositor comments: The gRNA was designed to target the following Genbank reference sequence(s): NM_002344.5,NM_206961.3. Note that this plasmid does NOT contain Cas9. It should be used in conjunction with lentiCas9-Blast (Addgene #52962) or otherwise with cell lines already expressing Cas9. Browse the full kinome gRNA library at http://www.addgene.org/pooled-library/broadgpp-human-kinome/ or visit http://www.broadinstitute.org/rnai/public/ for detailed protocols and information.
How to cite: LTK gRNA (BRDN0001145095) was a gift from John Doench & David Root (Addgene plasmid # 77597 ; http://n2t.net/addgene:77597 ; RRID:Addgene_77597)
