>Addgene plasmid #77597 | LTK gRNA (BRDN0001145095) | depositor partial sequence | sequence record 145057 | Target Sequence
CTGGCAATAATAGGGATTGG
