>Addgene plasmid #77597 | LTK gRNA (BRDN0001145095) | addgene partial sequence | sequence record 188071 | hU6-F
AGAAAGTAATAATTTCTTGGGTAGTTTGCAGTTTTAAAATTATGTTTTAAAATGGACTATCATATGCTTA
CCGTAACTTGAAAGTATTTCGATTTCTTGGCTTTATATATCTTGTGGAAAGGACGAAACACCGCTGGCAA
TAATAGGGATTGGGTTTTAGAGCTAGAAATAGCAAGTTAAAATAAGGCTAGTCCGTTATCAACTTGAAAA
AGTGGCACCGAGTCGGTGCTTTTTTAAGCTTGGCGTAACTAGATCTTGAGACAAATGGCAGTATTCATCC
ACAATTTTAAAAGAAAAGGGGGGATTGGGGGGTACAGTGCAGGGGAAAGAATAGTAGACATAATAGCAAC
AGACATACAAACTAAAGAATTACAAAAACAAATTACAAAAATTCAAAATTTTCGGGTTTATTACAGGGAC
AGCAGAGATCCACTTTGGCGCCGGCTCGAGGGGGCCCGGGTGCAAAGATGGATAAAGTTTTAAACAGAGA
GGAATCTTTGCAGCTAATGGACCTTCTAGGTCTTGAAAGGAGTGGGAATTGGCTCCGGTGCCCGTCAGTG
GGCAGAGCGC
